>Addgene plasmid #159870 | pCFJ2441 - [1-2] ENTR - Fluor - ce-Dendra2(PATCs(900bp), NLS, no_atg, no stop) | addgene full sequence | sequence record 318854 | Addgene NGS Result
CTTTCCTGCGTTATCCCCTGATTCTGTGGATAACCGTATTACCGCCTTTGAGTGAGCTGATACCGCTCGC
CGCAGCCGAACGACCGAGCGCAGCGAGTCAGTGAGCGAGGAAGCGGAAGAGCGCCCAATACGCAAACCGC
CTCTCCCCGCGCGTTGGCCGATTCATTAATGCAGCTGGCACGACAGGTTTCCCGACTGGAAAGCGGGCAG
TGAGCGCAACGCAATTAATACGCGTACCGCTAGCCAGGAAGAGTTTGTAGAAACGCAAAAAGGCCATCCG
TCAGGATGGCCTTCTGCTTAGTTTGATGCCTGGCAGTTTATGGCGGGCGTCCTGCCCGCCACCCTCCGGG
CCGTTGCTTCACAACGTTCAAATCCGCTCCCGGCGGATTTGTCCTACTCAGGAGAGCGTTCACCGACAAA
CAACAGATAAAACGAAAGGCCCAGTCTTCCGACTGAGCCTTTCGTTTTATTTGATGCCTGGCAGTTCCCT
ACTCTCGCGTTAACGCTAGCATGGATGTTTTCCCAGTCACGACGTTGTAAAACGACGGCCAGTCTTAAGC
TCGGGCCCCAAATAATGATTTTATTTTGACTGATAGTGACCTGTTCGTTGCAACAAATTGATGAGCAATG
CTTTTTTATAATGCCAACTTTGTACAAAAAAGCAGGCTCGGCCGGCAGTACTAGCGGTGGCAGTGGAGGT
ACCGGCGGAAGCAGTAACACCCCAGGTAACACTTAGTTTTTGTTGCTCTGTTTAAAAATTAATTTTAAGG
AATCAACCTCATCAAGGAGGACATGCGTGTCAAGGTCCACATGGAGGGAAACGTCAACGGACACGCCTTC
GTCATCGAGGGAGAGGGAAAGGGAAAGCCATACGAGGGAACCCAAACCGCCAACCTCACCGTCAAGGTAA
GTTTTCTGTTTTATTTACTTGTTTTGAGAATTGGGATTTTTAGCTGAAAAATTGGATTTTAAGATGAAAA
ATTGAAATTTTCAACTAAAAATTTCAATTTTTAGCTGAAAAGTTAAATTTTTAGCTAAAGAGTGGGATTT
TTAGTTGAAAAATCGAGATTTCTAGCTAAAAAGTATGATTTTTAGCTGAAAGATTGGAATTTTAAGCAGA
AAAAATTGTATTTTTAGCTGATAAATCAAATTTTAAGCGGAAAAATTTGAATTTTTAGCTAAAAAATTCC
ATTTTCAACTAAAAATCGTGATTTTTAGCTTTAAAAATTGGATTTTTAGCTGAAAAATCGGATTTTTAGC
TGAAAATTGAAATTTTTTAGTTAAAAAGTGAGATTTTTTAACAGAAAAGTGAGATTTTTAGTTAAAAAAT
AATATTTTTAGCTAAAAAATACAATTTTCAACTAAAGATCGTGATTTTTAGCTTTAAAAATTGGATTTTT
AGCTAAAAAATCGGATTTTTAGCTGAAAATTGAAATTTTTTAGTTAAAAAGTGGGATTTTAAGATGAAAA
GTGAGATTTTTTAGCTGAAAAGTGAGATTTTCAGCTAAAAAATACAATTTTCAACTGAAAAATTGGGATT
TTTAGCTTTAAAAATTGGATTTTCAGCTTTAAAAATTGGATTTTTAGCTGAAAAGTGAGATTTTTAGTTG
AAAAATTGAAATGTTTAGCTGAAAAATTGGAATTTTTAAGTAAAAAAGTGGGATTTTAAGATGAAAAGTG
AGATGTTTTTAGCTGAAAAGTGAGATTTTTAGCTAAAAAATACAATTTTCAACTGAAAAATTGGGATTTT
TAGCTCAAAAGTGGGACGAAAGACGAAAAAAAAAATCGATTTTTTACCAAAAATTAGATTTTCAGGAGGG
AGCCCCACTCCCATTCTCCTACGACATCCTCACCACCGCCGTCCACTACGGAAACCGTGTCTTCACCAAG
TACCCAGAGGACATCCCAGACTACTTCAAGCAATCCTTCCCAGAGGGATACTCCTGGGAGCGTACCATGA
CCTTCGAGGACAAGGGAATCTGCACCATCCGTTCCGACATCTCCCTCGAGGGAGACTGCTTCTTCCAAAA
CGTCCGTTTCAAGGTAAGTTATGTACGCGATTTCTCGGCGAAAAAATGGACTTTTTTGCTCAAAAACTGA
ATTTTTCAGCTTTTTTTGCACTGAAAATGCTGAAAATTGGTTTTTTTGCTGAAAATTCACCGAAAAAAGC
TGAAAATATTGCAGAAATCGACGAAAAATGCCTTTTTTGCTGAAATTTCAGCCAGAAAATTGTTCAGAAT
CGCAATTTCCTGCCAAAATCGACGTTTTTCGGCGAAAATTGGTAGATTTTGAACCGAAAATTGTGAAAAA
TGGACTTTTTTGCTCAAAAACAGACTTTTTGAGCTTTTTTCACACTGAAAATGGTGGAAAATTGGATTTT
CCAGCAGAAAATTCGGAAATTTTCAATTTTTGGCGGAAATTTGACGAAAAATATATGAAAAACACCGATT
TTTGTCTGAAAAAGTTCAAAAGCCGAAAAATTGGCCAAAAATCTCCAAAATCGGACTTTTCTGGCGTTTT
TCGTGGAAAAATTGAAATTTTTTTGAAAAATTGAGCAAAAATCGCCGAAAAACCGCTAAAAAAACTGCCG
AAATTGGCAATTTTGAGCTTAAAAAAACTTGAAAAATGCTCAAAATTACCCAATTTTCACCGGAAATTGA
GCTAAAATCGTCGAAAAAGACTGAATTTTCAATTTTTAGCTGAAAATCTGCCTATTTTCGGCTAAAATTG
CTTTAAAAACATTAAAATTCAAATTTTTTGGCTAAAAATACTCAGATTGCCCTTTTTTTTCTCCAAAAAT
GACAAAAAAAAAATCAATCAGAAAAATGCGATTTTTTTTACAAAAATTGGCTTCAAAACGTCTAAATTCT
CCCTAATTTTTGCTGCTGAAAATTGTGCAAAAATCACCGAAAAATGACGATTTTAGGCTGAAAATCTTCA
AAAAAAGCTCAAAATTCCCCACTTTTCACCGGAAAAAGACGAAAAAAGCTCCAAATTTATCGATTAACAT
TTTCAGGGAACCAACTTCCCACCAAACGGACCAGTCATGCAAAAGAAGACCCTCAAGTGGGAGCCATCCA
CCGAGAAGCTCCACGTCCGTGACGGACTCCTCGTCGGAAACATCAACATGGCCCTCCTCCTCGAGGGAGG
AGGACACTACCTCTGCGACTTCAAGGTAAGTTCTTTTTTTTGCTCGTTTTTGAGTGAAAAATTGATGGAA
TTCACAAAAAATGGCCAAAGAATCCTCAAAATTGGCCGAAAATTCTGAAAAATGACCTAAAAATCACCGA
AAAACGGCCAAAAATTATCTGAAAATCGCCGAAAATCTCAAATTTTGAGGAAATTCCCGCTAAAAATTAA
TAAAAATCACCGAAAAAAGGCCAAAAATTACCTAATAAAGGCCGAAAATCGCCTAAAAAGGCCAAAAATT
CTGAAAAATGGCCAAATTTCAATTTTTCACACACAAAAAATCCCTGAATTTTCTATTTTTACTCGAAAAA
CTGTGGATTTACGGGGGTAAAAATTCAGTTTTTAGTGCTATTTCACAAGAAAAACACAGCATTTTCGACA
AAAACTCCGATTTTTAAGCCAAAAATTTGAGGTTTTTAGTTTTTTACGTGAAAACCTGAACTTTTTGCCA
AAAAAACACTTTTTTTTAGACTAAAAATCAATTTTCGATCAAAAATCACTAATTTTGCCTGAAAAAATAT
AGATTTTTCCACTTTTTCACTGAAAAAAAACTGGATTTTCACTAGAAAATCAAGTTGTTTTTAGACCAAA
AATTTTATTTTTCCGCTGAAAATTATCGTTTTTCAGTCAATTTTCAGCTAAAAATCCCTGAAATTCTGGA
TTTTCAGCCAAAAAACTCGAAATTTTCCAAAAAAACCCCGTTTAAAAATGAGTTTAGACTGAAAATTCCG
ATTTTTGAGCCAAAAATTTGATTTTTAATCGAAAAAAATTGGATTTTCAACCAAAAAATCAGTTTTTCAG
TGATTTTTAGAGTAAAAATCACTGATTTTAACACAAAATTCCAGTTTTTCGTGATTTTTCACTAGAAAAT
CCCGATTTTTCCCCAAAAAATCCATTTTTCCGACTAAAAATCCCCAAAGTAATTTTCAGACCACCTACAA
GGCCAAGAAGGTCGTCCAACTCCCAGACGCCCACTTCGTCGACCACCGTATCGAGATCCTCGGAAACGAC
TCCGACTACAACAAGGTCAAGCTCTACGAGCACGCCGTCGCCCGTTACTCCCCACTCCCATCCCAAGTCT
GGGGTGGCACAGGAGGAACGGGCGGTAGTGGAGGCACTGGTGCCGGCAACCCAGCTTTCTTGTACAAAGT
TGGCATTATAAGAAAGCATTGCTTATCAATTTGTTGCAACGAACAGGTCACTATCAGTCAAAATAAAATC
ATTATTTGCCATCCAGCTGATATCCCCTATAGTGAGTCGTATTACATGGTCATAGCTGTTTCCTGGCAGC
TCTGGCCCGTGTCTCAAAATCTCTGATGTTACATTGCACAAGATAAAAATATATCATCATGAACAATAAA
ACTGTCTGCTTACATAAACAGTAATACAAGGGGTGTTATGAGCCATATTCAACGGGAAACGTCGAGGCCG
CGATTAAATTCCAACATGGATGCTGATTTATATGGGTATAAATGGGCTCGCGATAATGTCGGGCAATCAG
GTGCGACAATCTATCGCTTGTATGGGAAGCCCGATGCGCCAGAGTTGTTTCTGAAACATGGCAAAGGTAG
CGTTGCCAATGATGTTACAGATGAGATGGTCAGACTAAACTGGCTGACGGAATTTATGCCTCTTCCGACC
ATCAAGCATTTTATCCGTACTCCTGATGATGCATGGTTACTCACCACTGCGATCCCCGGAAAAACAGCAT
TCCAGGTATTAGAAGAATATCCTGATTCAGGTGAAAATATTGTTGATGCGCTGGCAGTGTTCCTGCGCCG
GTTGCATTCGATTCCTGTTTGTAATTGTCCTTTTAACAGCGATCGCGTATTTCGCCTCGCTCAGGCGCAA
TCACGAATGAATAACGGTTTGGTTGATGCGAGTGATTTTGATGACGAGCGTAATGGCTGGCCTGTTGAAC
AAGTCTGGAAAGAAATGCATAAACTTTTGCCATTCTCACCGGATTCAGTCGTCACTCATGGTGATTTCTC
ACTTGATAACCTTATTTTTGACGAGGGGAAATTAATAGGTTGTATTGATGTTGGACGAGTCGGAATCGCA
GACCGATACCAGGATCTTGCCATCCTATGGAACTGCCTCGGTGAGTTTTCTCCTTCATTACAGAAACGGC
TTTTTCAAAAATATGGTATTGATAATCCTGATATGAATAAATTGCAGTTTCATTTGATGCTCGATGAGTT
TTTCTAATCAGAATTGGTTAATTGGTTGTAACACTGGCAGAGCATTACGCTGACTTGACGGGACGGCGCA
AGCTCATGACCAAAATCCCTTAACGTGAGTTACGCGTCGTTCCACTGAGCGTCAGACCCCGTAGAAAAGA
TCAAAGGATCTTCTTGAGATCCTTTTTTTCTGCGCGTAATCTGCTGCTTGCAAACAAAAAAACCACCGCT
ACCAGCGGTGGTTTGTTTGCCGGATCAAGAGCTACCAACTCTTTTTCCGAAGGTAACTGGCTTCAGCAGA
GCGCAGATACCAAATACTGTTCTTCTAGTGTAGCCGTAGTTAGGCCACCACTTCAAGAACTCTGTAGCAC
CGCCTACATACCTCGCTCTGCTAATCCTGTTACCAGTGGCTGCTGCCAGTGGCGATAAGTCGTGTCTTAC
CGGGTTGGACTCAAGACGATAGTTACCGGATAAGGCGCAGCGGTCGGGCTGAACGGGGGGTTCGTGCACA
CAGCCCAGCTTGGAGCGAACGACCTACACCGAACTGAGATACCTACAGCGTGAGCTATGAGAAAGCGCCA
CGCTTCCCGAAGGGAGAAAGGCGGACAGGTATCCGGTAAGCGGCAGGGTCGGAACAGGAGAGCGCACGAG
GGAGCTTCCAGGGGGAAACGCCTGGTATCTTTATAGTCCTGTCGGGTTTCGCCACCTCTGACTTGAGCGT
CGATTTTTGTGATGCTCGTCAGGGGGGCGGAGCCTATGGAAAAACGCCAGCAACGCGGCCTTTTTACGGT
TCCTGGCCTTTTGCTGGCCTTTTGCTCACATGTT
Features (pLannotate 1.2.2; 15 found; start..end, strand, type, name):
    121..213     +  CDS            lacI (fragment): lac repressor; lacI; The lac repressor binds to the lac operator to inhibit transcription in E. coli. This inhibition can be relieved by adding lactose or isopropyl-β-D-thiogalactopyranoside (IPTG).
    268..295     -  terminator     rrnB T2 terminator: transcription terminator T2 from the E. coli rrnB gene
    427..470     +  terminator     rrnB T1 terminator: Escherichia coli rrnB; transcription terminator T1 from the E. coli rrnB gene
    517..553     -  CDS            lacZα (fragment): LacZα fragment of β-galactosidase; lacZ fragment
    569..668     +  protein_bind   attL1: mutant version of attL; recombination site for the Gateway® LR reaction LR Clonase™
    769..906     +  CDS            Dendra2 (fragment): Dendra2 is a photoconvertible green fluorescent protein published in 2006, derived from Dendronephthya sp.. It has high acid sensitivity.
   1518..1538    +  promoter       LEU2 promoter (fragment): S. cerevisiae LEU2
   1726..1746    +  promoter       LEU2 promoter (fragment): S. cerevisiae LEU2
   1804..2043    +  CDS            Dendra (fragment): Dendra is a photoconvertible red fluorescent protein published in 2006, derived from Dendronephthya sp.. It has high acid sensitivity.
   3011..3175    +  CDS            acanFP (fragment): acanFP is a fluorescent protein published in 2009, derived from Anthoathecata.
   4111..4272    +  CDS            Dendra (fragment): Dendra is a photoconvertible red fluorescent protein published in 2006, derived from Dendronephthya sp.. It has high acid sensitivity.
   4319..4418    -  protein_bind   attL2: mutant version of attL; recombination site for the Gateway® LR reaction LR Clonase™
   4436..4454    -  promoter       T7 promoter: promoter for bacteriophage T7 RNA polymerase
   4588..5397    +  CDS            KanR: aminoglycoside phosphotransferase; aph(3')-Ia; confers resistance to kanamycin in bacteria or G418 (Geneticin®) in eukaryotes
   5544..6132    +  rep_origin     ori: high-copy-number ColE1/pMB1/pBR322/pUC origin of replication
