[The description below was written by a language model from this plasmid's Addgene catalogue record and pLannotate feature annotations shown in this document.]
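Description:
pCFJ2441 is a Gateway entry clone built in the pDONR221 backbone, intended as the middle ("[1-2]") module in three-fragment Gateway assembly of C. elegans expression constructs. It is about 6.2 kb and is maintained in E. coli as a high-copy plasmid through a ColE1/pUC-type origin, with selection by a kanamycin resistance gene (aminoglycoside phosphotransferase). The rrnB T1 and T2 terminators upstream of the cassette and a T7 promoter just beyond it are standard pDONR elements. The short lacI and lacZα matches are small fragments with no evident functional role.

The payload lies between attL1 and attL2, the sites that recombine in an LR reaction to transfer the insert into a destination vector alongside separately supplied flanking modules, typically a promoter and a 3' UTR. The insert is a C. elegans-adapted version of Dendra2, a green-to-red photoconvertible fluorescent protein, carrying a nuclear localisation signal. According to the name, it lacks both a start codon and a stop codon, which suggests it is meant to be joined in frame with neighbouring coding sequence rather than expressed alone. The coding region appears in the feature table as four separated fragments (annotated as Dendra2, Dendra or the related acanFP) spread over roughly 3.5 kb. This fits exons interrupted by long introns containing the roughly 900 bp PATCs (periodic A/T clusters) indicated in the name. The two tiny "LEU2 promoter" hits within these gaps are probably spurious matches to AT-rich sequence. The associated work concerns design rules that reduce germline silencing of transgenes in simple extrachromosomal arrays, so this module serves to build fluorescent reporters or fusions for that purpose.
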