Addgene plasmid #159870: pCFJ2441 - [1-2] ENTR - Fluor - ce-Dendra2(PATCs(900bp), NLS, no_atg, no stop)
Purpose: Three-fragment Gateway compatible flourophore for expression in C. elegans
Depositing lab: Christian Froekjaer-Jensen. Depositing organization: King Abdullah University of Science and Technology (KAUST). Publication: Engineering rules that minimize germline silencing of transgenes in simple extrachromosomal arrays in C. elegans. Aljohani MD, El Mouridi S, Priyadarshini M, Vargas-Velazquez AM, Frokjaer-Jensen C. Nat Commun. 2020 Dec 9;11(1):6300. doi: 10.1038/s41467-020-19898-0. PubMed 33298957.
Backbone
  Vector backbone: pDONR221
  Vector type: Worm Expression
Growth in bacteria
  Bacterial resistance: Kanamycin, 50 μg/mL
  Growth temperature: 37°C
  Growth strain: DH5alpha
  Copy number: High Copy
Gene/Insert
  Gene/Insert name: [1-2] ENTR - Fluor - ce-Dendra2(PATCs(900bp), NLS, no_atg, no stop)
  Species: C. elegans (nematode)
  Mutation: Not applicable
  Cloning method: Gateway Cloning
Terms and licenses: Academic/Nonprofit Terms; Industry Terms: Not Available to Industry
Depositor comments: See www.wormbuilder.org for more information.
How to cite: pCFJ2441 - [1-2] ENTR - Fluor - ce-Dendra2(PATCs(900bp), NLS, no_atg, no stop) was a gift from Christian Froekjaer-Jensen (Addgene plasmid # 159870 ; http://n2t.net/addgene:159870 ; RRID:Addgene_159870)
